>Addgene plasmid #26272 | PSICORhp-mp21(v2) | addgene partial sequence | sequence record 32375 | 26272 with FUGW-Fwd 5'-ATTACAGGGACAGCAGAGATCC
TACTCCCCTGCCCCGGTTAATTTGCATATAATATTTCCCAGTAACTATAGAGGCTTAATGTGCGATAAAA
GACAGATAATCTGTTCTTTTTAATACTAGCTACATTTTACATGATAGGCTTGGATTTCTATAACTTCGTA
TAGCATACATTATACGAAGTTATAAACAGCACAAAAGGAAACTCACCCTAACTGTAAAGTAATTGTGTGT
TTTGAGACTATAAATATCCCTTGGAGAAAAGCCTTGTTTGCAGATTGGTCTTCTGCAATTCAAGAGATTG
CAGAAGACCAATCTGCTTTTTTCTCGAGTACTAGGATCCATTAGGCGGCCGAATTCGTCGACCTCGAAAT
TCTACCGGGTAGGGGAGGCGCTTTTCCCAAGGCAGTCTGGAGCATGCGCTTTAGCAGCC
