>Addgene plasmid #26272 | PSICORhp-mp21(v2) | addgene partial sequence | sequence record 32376 | 26272 with FUGW-Fwd
GCGCCATCTCTAGGCCCGCGCCGGCCCCCTCGCACAGACTTGTGGGAGAAGCTCGGCTACTCCCCTGCCC
CGGTTAATTTGCATATAATATTTCCTAGTAACTATAGAGGCTTAATGTGCGATAAAAGACAGATAATCTG
TTCTTTTTAATACTAGCTACATTTTACATGATAGGCTTGGATTTCTATAACTTCGTATAGCATACATTAT
ACGAAGTTATAAACAGCACAAAAGGAAACTCACCCTAACTGTAAAGTAATTGTGTGTTTTGAGACTATAA
ATATCCCTTGGAGAAAAGCCTTGTTTGCAGATTGGTCTTCTGCAATTCAAGAGATTGCAGAAGACCAATC
TGCNTTTTTTCTCGAGTACTAGGATCCATTAGGCGGCCGAATTCGTCGACCTCGAAATTCTACCGGGTAG
GGGAGGCGCTTTTCCCAAGGCAGTCTGGAGCATGCGCTTTAGCAGCCCCGCTGGGCACTTGGCGCTACAC
AAGTGGCCTCTGGCCTCGCACACATTCCACATCCACCGGTAGGCGCCAACCGGCTCCGTTCTTTGGTGGC
CCCTTCGCGCCACCTTCTACTCCTCCCCTAGTCAGGAAGTTCCCCCCCGCCCCGCAGCTCGCGTCGTGCA
GGACGTGACAAATGGAAGTAGCACGTCTCACTAGTCTCGTGCAGATGGACAGCACCGCTGAGCAATGGAA
GCGGGTAGGCCTTTGGGGCAGCGGCCAATAGCAGCTTTGCTCCTTCGCTTTCTGGGCTCAGAGGCTGGGA
AGGGGTGGGTCCGGGGGCGGGCTCAGGGGCGGGCTCAGGGGCGGGGCGGGCGCCCGAAGGTCCTCCGGAN
GCCCGGCATTCTGCACGCTTCAAAGCGCACGTCTGCCGCGCTGTTCTC
