[The description below was written by a language model from this plasmid's Addgene catalogue record.]
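Description:
PSICORhp-mp21(v2) is a lentiviral RNA interference plasmid built on the pSicoR backbone (about 7.6 kb before insertion) and carrying a short hairpin RNA directed against mouse p21, the cyclin-dependent kinase inhibitor encoded by Cdkn1a. The roughly 55 bp hairpin cassette was cloned between the HpaI and XhoI sites, with the HpaI site destroyed in the process. The plasmid is maintained at high copy in bacteria under ampicillin selection, in a recombination-deficient strain of the kind commonly used to keep lentiviral repeat sequences stable. In mammalian cells, transduced populations can be selected with puromycin.

The record classifies the vector as mammalian expression, lentiviral, RNAi and Cre/Lox, which fits the general pSicoR design: the shRNA is expressed constitutively after integration, and loxP sites allow Cre recombinase to excise the expression cassette so that knockdown can be switched off. The catalogue entry does not list the promoter driving the hairpin, the promoter for the puromycin marker, or the positions of the lox sites, and no feature table is provided, so these details cannot be confirmed here. As a lentiviral transfer plasmid, it would be packaged into viral particles with helper functions supplied separately, allowing stable delivery to dividing and non-dividing mouse cells.

The construct is associated with a study of the kinetics of direct reprogramming of somatic cells to pluripotency, so stable depletion of p21, a brake on cell cycle progression, was presumably used to test how proliferation influences that process. More generally, it serves as a selectable, Cre-reversible tool for p21 knockdown in mouse cells.
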