Addgene plasmid #26272: PSICORhp-mp21(v2)
Depositing lab: Rudolf Jaenisch. Depositing organization: Whitehead Institute for Biomedical Research. Publication: Direct cell reprogramming is a stochastic process amenable to acceleration. Hanna J, Saha K, Pando B, van Zon J, Lengner CJ, Creyghton MP, van Oudenaarden A, Jaenisch R. Nature. 2009 Dec 3. 462(7273):595-601. 10.1038/nature08592 PubMed 19898493.
Backbone
  Vector backbone: pSicoR
  Backbone size w/o insert (bp): 7560
  Vector type: Mammalian Expression, Lentiviral, RNAi, Cre/Lox
  Selectable markers: Puromycin
Growth in bacteria
  Bacterial resistance: Ampicillin, 100 μg/mL
  Growth temperature: 37°C
  Growth strain: Stbl3
  Copy number: High Copy
Gene/Insert
  Gene/Insert name: p21 shRNA
  Species: M. musculus (mouse)
  Insert size (bp): 55
  Cloning method: Restriction Enzyme; 5′ cloning site HpaI (destroyed during cloning); 3′ cloning site XhoI (unknown if destroyed)
  Sequencing primers: 5′ TGCAGGGGAAAGAATAGTAGAC
Terms and licenses: Academic/Nonprofit Terms; Industry Terms: Not Available to Industry
Depositor comments: The shRNA is directed against the mouse p21 sequence 5'- gcagattggtcttctgcaa -3'.
How to cite: PSICORhp-mp21(v2) was a gift from Rudolf Jaenisch (Addgene plasmid # 26272 ; http://n2t.net/addgene:26272 ; RRID:Addgene_26272)
